Addgene plasmid #197745: pMC-6-AtPLT5-9
Purpose: Phytobrick (MoClo) Level 0 Part
Depositing lab: Daniel Voytas. Depositing organization: University of Minnesota. Publication: An extensible vector toolkit and parts library for advanced engineering of plant genomes. Chamness JC, Kumar J, Cruz AJ, Rhuby E, Holum MJ, Cody JP, Tibebu R, Gamo ME, Starker CG, Zhang F, Voytas DF. Plant Genome. 2023 Mar 9:e20312. doi: 10.1002/tpg2.20312. PubMed 36896468.
Backbone
  Vector backbone: pMC-6-ccdB-9
  Backbone manufacturer: Self-made
  Vector type: Plant Expression
Growth in bacteria
  Bacterial resistance: Spectinomycin, 50 μg/mL
  Growth temperature: 37°C
  Growth strain: DH5alpha
  Copy number: High Copy
Gene/Insert
  Gene/Insert name: AtPLT5
  Species: Arabidopsis thaliana
  Insert size (bp): 1677
  Cloning method: Restriction Enzyme; 5′ cloning site Unknown (unknown if destroyed)
Terms and licenses: Academic/Nonprofit Terms; Industry Terms: Not Available to Industry
Depositor comments: Please visit https://doi.org/10.1101/2022.10.15.511792 for bioRxiv preprint.
How to cite: pMC-6-AtPLT5-9 was a gift from Daniel Voytas (Addgene plasmid # 197745 ; http://n2t.net/addgene:197745 ; RRID:Addgene_197745)
