[The description below was written by a language model from this plasmid's Addgene catalogue record and pLannotate feature annotations shown in this document.]
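Description:
pMC-6-AtPLT5-9 is a Phytobrick/MoClo Level 0 part plasmid from a modular vector toolkit and parts library for plant genome engineering. It was derived from the pMC-6-ccdB-9 acceptor backbone, whose name indicates a ccdB counter-selection cassette that the part presumably replaced; no ccdB feature appears in the annotated sequence. The full sequenced plasmid is 3,927 nt. It is maintained in E. coli through a high-copy ColE1/pUC-type origin and selected with spectinomycin, with resistance provided by the aadA aminoglycoside adenylyltransferase gene. An AmpR (bla) promoter lies upstream of aadA. Several short annotations (RSF ori, lacI, integrase and gentamicin acetyltransferase fragments) are small partial matches, most likely remnants of the backbone's or the resistance cassette's ancestry rather than functional elements.

The payload is the Arabidopsis thaliana PLT5 coding sequence (recorded insert size 1,677 bp), which the annotation identifies as AIL5, an AINTEGUMENTA-like protein described as a probable transcriptional activator that binds GCC-box promoter elements and is involved in regulating floral organ size. No plant promoter, terminator or tag is annotated around the open reading frame. This fits a Level 0 part: although it is catalogued as a plant expression vector, the plasmid is a storage and donor clone rather than a stand-alone expression construct. The "6" and "9" in the name appear to denote the positions or overhangs that flank the part in the toolkit's assembly syntax, but the record does not define them, nor does it name the cloning sites or enzymes. The part is meant to be combined with promoter and terminator modules by Golden Gate-style assembly into higher-level transcription units for expressing AtPLT5 in plants. The record does not give a specific downstream application.
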