Features (pLannotate 1.2.2; 8 found; start..end, strand, type, name):
      1..23      +  rep_origin     RSF ori (fragment): Plasmids containing the RSF 1030 origin of replication can be propagated in E. coli cells that contain additional plasmids with compatible origins.
     25..74      +  CDS            lacI (fragment): lac repressor; lacI; The lac repressor binds to the lac operator to inhibit transcription in E. coli. This inhibition can be relieved by adding lactose or isopropyl-β-D-thiogalactopyranoside (IPTG).
     91..1764    +  CDS            AIL5: AIL5_ARATH - Experimental evidence at transcript level: Swiss-Prot protein existence level 2. Probably acts as a transcriptional activator. Binds to the GCC-box pathogenesis-related promoter element. May be involved in the regulation of gene expression by stress factors and by components of stress signal transduction pathways (By similarity). Involved in the regulation of floral organs size. From Arabidopsis thaliana (Mouse-ear cress).
   1893..1997    +  promoter       AmpR promoter: bla
   1988..2068    -  CDS            int (fragment): INT2_ECOLX - Protein inferred from homology: Swiss-Prot protein existence level 3. Putative integrase believed to be involved in the insertion of antibiotic resistance genes into plasmids and transposons. From Escherichia coli.
   2156..2212    +  CDS            GmR (fragment): gentamycin acetyltransferase; aacC1; confers resistance to gentamycin
   2219..3007    +  CDS            aadA: S3AD_ECOLX - Experimental evidence at protein level: Swiss-Prot protein existence level 1. Mediates bacterial resistance to the antibiotics streptomycin and spectinomycin. From Escherichia coli.
   3181..3769    +  rep_origin     ori: high-copy-number ColE1/pMB1/pBR322/pUC origin of replication
>Addgene plasmid #197745 | pMC-6-AtPLT5-9 | addgene full sequence | sequence record 391148 | Addgene NGS Result
GTCAGTGAGCGAGGAAGCGGAAGAGCGCCCAATACGCAAACCGCCTCTCCCCGCGCGTTGGCCGATTCAT
TAATCACTCTGTGGTCTCAAATGAAGAATAATAATAATAAGTCATCTTCATCCAGTTCCTACGATTCTTC
ACTGTCTCCAAGCAGTTCATCCTCATCTCACCAGAACTGGTTAAGTTTCTCCCTGAGCAATAACAATAAC
AATTTTAATTCCTCTAGTAATCCAAACCTCACTAGTTCCACATCAGACCATCACCATCCTCACCCTAGTC
ATCTGTCTCTGTTCCAAGCATTCTCCACCTCTCCTGTAGAACGTCAGGACGGATCACCCGGAGTAAGCCC
CAGCGATGCTACAGCAGTACTTTCAGTTTACCCTGGCGGCCCAAAATTAGAAAACTTCCTCGGGGGTGGG
GCAAGCACTACTACTACAAGGCCAATGCAACAAGTCCAATCCCTTGGTGGAGTCGTCTTTTCCTCAGACC
TCCAACCCCCCCTACATCCTCCTTCTGCAGCCGAGATCTATGATTCTGAGCTGAAAAGTATAGCAGCCTC
CTTCCTTGGTAACTACAGCGGTGGACATAGCTCCGAAGTTAGTAGTGTTCACAAGCAACAACCAAACCCA
CTTGCCGTCAGCGAAGCTAGCCCTACCCCAAAAAAAAACGTCGAAAGTTTTGGTCAGCGAACAAGTATTT
ACAGGGGAGTGACCAGACATAGGTGGACCGGGAGGTACGAGGCTCATCTATGGGACAACAGTTGTAGAAG
AGAAGGACAATCTAGAAAGGGACGACAGGTGTACTTAGGCGGCTACGATAAGGAAGATAAGGCCGCACGT
GCATATGATCTGGCAGCCCTCAAGTACTGGGGACCTACCACCACAACAAATTTCCCCATCTCAAACTACG
AAAGCGAACTAGAAGAGATGAAGCATATGACACGTCAGGAGTTTGTAGCTTCTCTAAGAAGAAAGAGCTC
AGGTTTTTCCCGAGGCGCTAGCATGTACCGTGGAGTTACTCGACATCATCAGCACGGAAGGTGGCAAGCA
AGGATTGGACGTGTAGCAGGCAACAAAGACCTTTACTTGGGCACCTTCTCTACCCAAGAGGAAGCCGCCG
AAGCTTACGACATTGCAGCCATCAAGTTTCGTGGACTGAACGCAGTGACCAACTTTGACATTTCAAGGTA
TGATGTCAAAAGCATAGCTTCATGTAACTTGCCCGTGGGCGGACTCATGCCAAAACCTAGTCCAGCAACT
GCAGCAGCAGATAAAACTGTTGACCTTAGCCCCTCTGATTCACCCTCCCTCACCACTCCATCCTTGACTT
TCAACGTGGCCACTCCCGTCAACGATCACGGCGGTACATTTTACCATACTGGGATCCCAATTAAACCCGA
TCCCGCCGACCACTACTGGAGCAATATCTTTGGCTTCCAGGCTAACCCCAAAGCTGAAATGAGGCCCTTA
GCAAACTTCGGCTCTGATCTCCACAATCCATCTCCCGGTTATGCAATTATGCCCGTGATGCAGGAGGGAG
AAAACAACTTCGGGGGATCCTTCGTCGGATCAGATGGCTACAACAACCATAGCGCAGCATCAAACCCTGT
ATCCGCCATACCATTAAGCAGCACAACCACAATGAGCAATGGTAATGAGGGGTACGGAGGCAACATAAAT
TGGATCAACAATAATATCTCTTCCAGTTACCAGACTGCCAAAAGTAATCTGTCAGTCTTACATACACCAG
TGTTTGGCCTGGAGTAAGCTTTGAGACCACGAAGTGGCTCTTCAGTGGACGAAAGGGCCTCGTGATACGC
CTATTTTTATAGGTTAATGTCATGATAATAATGGTTTCTTAGACGTCAGGTGGCACTTTTCGGGGAAATG
TGCGCGGAACCCCTATTTGTTTATTTTTCTAAATACATTCAAATATGTATCCGCTCATGAGACAATAACC
CTGATAAATGCTTCAATAATATTGAAAAAGGAAGAGTATGCGCTCACGCAACTGGTCCAGAACCTTGACC
GAACGCAGCGGTGGTAACGGCGCAGTGGCGGTTTTCATGGCTTGTTATGACTGTTTTTTTTTGGGGTACA
GTCTATGCCTCGGGCATCCAAGCAGCAAGCGCGTTACGCCGTGGGTCGATGTTTGATGTTATGGAGCAGC
AACGATGTTACGCAGCAGGGCAGTCGCCCTAAAACAAAGTTAAACATCATGAGGGAAGCGGTGATCGCCG
AAGTATCGACTCAACTATCAGAGGTAGTTGGCGTCATCGAGCGCCATCTCGAACCGACGTTGCTGGCCGT
ACATTTGTACGGCTCCGCAGTGGATGGCGGCCTGAAGCCACACAGCGATATTGATTTGCTGGTTACGGTG
ACCGTAAGGCTTGATGAAACAACGCGGCGAGCTTTGATCAACGACCTTTTGGAAACTTCGGCTTCCCCTG
GAGAGAGCGAGATTCTCCGCGCTGTAGAAGTCACCATTGTTGTGCACGACGACATCATTCCGTGGCGTTA
TCCAGCTAAGCGCGAACTGCAATTTGGAGAATGGCAGCGCAATGACATTCTTGCAGGTATCTTCGAGCCA
GCCACGATCGACATTGATCTGGCTATCTTGCTGACAAAAGCAAGAGAACATAGCGTTGCCTTGGTAGGTC
CAGCGGCGGAGGAACTCTTTGATCCGGTTCCTGAACAGGATCTATTTGAGGCGCTAAATGAAACCTTAAC
GCTATGGAACTCGCCGCCCGACTGGGCTGGCGATGAGCGAAATGTAGTGCTTACGTTGTCCCGCATTTGG
TACAGCGCAGTAACCGGCAAAATCGCGCCGAAGGATGTCGCTGCCGACTGGGCAATGGAGCGCCTGCCGG
CCCAGTATCAGCCCGTCATACTTGAAGCTAGACAGGCTTATCTTGGACAAGAAGAAGATCGCTTGGCCTC
GCGCGCAGATCAGTTGGAAGAATTTGTCCATTACGTAAAAGGCGAGATCACCAAGGTAGTCGGCAAATAA
CTGTCAGACCAAGTTTACTCATATATACTTTAGATTGATTTAAAACTTCATTTTTAATTTAAAAGGATCT
AGGTGAAGATCCTTTTTGATAATCTCATGACCAAAATCCCTTAACGTGAGTTTTCGTTCCACTGAGCGTC
AGACCCCGTAGAAAAGATCAAAGGATCTTCTTGAGATCCTTTTTTTCTGCGCGTAATCTGCTGCTTGCAA
ACAAAAAAACCACCGCTACCAGCGGTGGTTTGTTTGCCGGATCAAGAGCTACCAACTCTTTTTCCGAAGG
TAACTGGCTTCAGCAGAGCGCAGATACCAAATACTGTTCTTCTAGTGTAGCCGTAGTTAGGCCACCACTT
CAAGAACTCTGTAGCACCGCCTACATACCTCGCTCTGCTAATCCTGTTACCAGTGGCTGCTGCCAGTGGC
GATAAGTCGTGTCTTACCGGGTTGGACTCAAGACGATAGTTACCGGATAAGGCGCAGCGGTCGGGCTGAA
CGGGGGGTTCGTGCACACAGCCCAGCTTGGAGCGAACGACCTACACCGAACTGAGATACCTACAGCGTGA
GCTATGAGAAAGCGCCACGCTTCCCGAAGGGAGAAAGGCGGACAGGTATCCGGTAAGCGGCAGGGTCGGA
ACAGGAGAGCGCACGAGGGAGCTTCCAGGGGGAAACGCCTGGTATCTTTATAGTCCTGTCGGGTTTCGCC
ACCTCTGACTTGAGCGTCGATTTTTGTGATGCTCGTCAGGGGGGCGGAGCCTATGGAAAAACGCCAGCAA
CGCGGCCTTTTTACGGTTCCTGGCCTTTTGCTGGCCTTTTGCTCACATGTTCTTTCCTGCGTTATCCCCT
GATTCTGTGGATAACCGTATTACCGCCTTTGAGTGAGCTGATACCGCTCGCCGCAGCCGAACGACCGAGC
GCAGCGA
